Addgene plasmid #221719: pCS2+-FLAG3-hsAgo2
Purpose: Expression of human Ago2 with N-terminal 3xFLAG tag in zebrafish embryos.
Depositing lab: David Bartel. Depositing organization: Whitehead Institute for Biomedical Research. Publication: A Seed Mismatch Enhances Argonaute2-Catalyzed Cleavage and Partially Rescues Severely Impaired Cleavage Found in Fish. Chen GR, Sive H, Bartel DP. Mol Cell. 2017 Dec 21;68(6):1095-1107.e5. doi: 10.1016/j.molcel.2017.11.032. PubMed 29272705.
Backbone
  Vector backbone: pCS2+
  Vector type: Fish expression
Growth in bacteria
  Bacterial resistance: Ampicillin, 100 μg/mL
  Growth temperature: 37°C
  Growth strain: DH5alpha
  Copy number: High Copy
Gene/Insert
  Gene/Insert name: hsAgo2
  Species: H. sapiens (human)
  Entrez Gene: AGO2 (a.k.a. CASC7, EIF2C2, LESKRES, LINC00980, PPD, Q10)
  Promoter: simian CMV IE94
  Tag / fusion protein: 3xFLAG (N terminal on insert)
  Cloning method: Gibson Cloning
  Sequencing primers: 5′ SP6 (5' of insert)
Terms and licenses: Academic/Nonprofit Terms; Industry Terms: Not Available to Industry
How to cite: pCS2+-FLAG3-hsAgo2 was a gift from David Bartel (Addgene plasmid # 221719 ; http://n2t.net/addgene:221719 ; RRID:Addgene_221719)
