[The description below was written by a language model from this plasmid's Addgene catalogue record and pLannotate feature annotations shown in this document.]
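Description:
pCS2+-FLAG3-hsAgo2 is a pCS2+-based expression plasmid of about 6.8 kb that carries human Argonaute2 (AGO2, also known as EIF2C2) with an N-terminal 3xFLAG tag, intended for expressing the protein in zebrafish embryos. It is propagated in E. coli as a high-copy plasmid through a ColE1/pUC-type origin and is selected with ampicillin via the β-lactamase gene. An f1 origin and remnants of lac and lacZα sequences are also present as part of the backbone.

The AGO2 coding sequence lies downstream of the simian cytomegalovirus IE94 enhancer/promoter, which drives strong expression in vertebrate cells and embryos. An SV40 polyadenylation signal is annotated downstream of the coding sequence. An SP6 promoter sits between the CMV IE94 promoter and the start of the open reading frame, an arrangement characteristic of pCS2+ that allows in vitro synthesis of sense mRNA for microinjection as an alternative to delivering the plasmid itself; the record does not say which route was used. T7 and T3 promoter sequences are found downstream in the opposite orientation. The automated annotation detects only a fragment of a FLAG epitope immediately before AGO2, which is consistent with the repeated 3xFLAG tag listed in the catalogue. It also flags a TEV protease recognition site upstream of the tag, a feature the catalogue entry does not mention.

AGO2 is the catalytic core of the RNA-induced silencing complex, binding small guide RNAs and cleaving highly complementary targets. The associated study examined Argonaute2-catalysed cleavage and its impairment in fish, so the construct supplies a tagged human protein that can be detected or immunopurified through the FLAG epitope.
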