Features (pLannotate 1.2.2; 17 found; start..end, strand, type, name):
     35..53      +  promoter       SP6 promoter: promoter for bacteriophage SP6 RNA polymerase
     93..113     +  CDS            TEV site: tobacco etch virus (TEV) protease recognition and cleavage site
    165..185     +  CDS            FLAG (fragment): FLAG® epitope tag, followed by an enterokinase cleavage site
    192..2765    +  CDS            AGO2 (sequence partly withheld): AGO2_HUMAN - Also known as EIF2C2. Experimental evidence at protein level: Swiss-Prot protein existence level 1. Required for RNA-mediated gene silencing (RNAi) by the RNA- induced silencing complex (RISC). The 'minimal RISC' appears to include AGO2 bound to a short guide RNA such as a microRNA (miRNA) or short interfering RNA (siRNA). These guide RNAs direct RISC to complementary mRNAs that are targets for RISC-mediated gene silencing. The precise mechanism of gene silencing depends on the degree of complementarity between the miRNA or siRNA and its target. Binding of RISC to a perfectly comp
   2800..2817    -  promoter       T7 promoter (fragment): promoter for bacteriophage T7 RNA polymerase
   2822..2956    -  polyA_signal   SV40 poly(A) signal: SV40 polyadenylation signal
   3069..3087    -  promoter       T3 promoter: promoter for bacteriophage T3 RNA polymerase
   3132..3148    -  protein_bind   lac operator: The lac repressor binds to the lac operator to inhibit transcription in E. coli. This inhibition can be relieved by adding lactose or isopropyl-β-D-thiogalactopyranoside (IPTG). lac repressor encoded by lacI
   3156..3186    -  promoter       lac promoter: promoter for the E. coli lac operon
   3201..3222    -  protein_bind   CAP binding site: CAP binding activates transcription in the presence of cAMP. E. coli catabolite activator protein
   3235..3327    -  CDS            lacI (fragment): lac repressor; lacI; The lac repressor binds to the lac operator to inhibit transcription in E. coli. This inhibition can be relieved by adding lactose or isopropyl-β-D-thiogalactopyranoside (IPTG).
   3510..4098    -  rep_origin     ori: high-copy-number ColE1/pMB1/pBR322/pUC origin of replication
   4269..5129    -  CDS            AmpR: β-lactamase; bla; confers resistance to ampicillin, carbenicillin, and related antibiotics
   5130..5234    -  promoter       AmpR promoter: bla
   5287..5715    -  rep_origin     f1 ori (sequence partly withheld): f1 bacteriophage origin of replication; arrow indicates direction of (+) strand synthesis
   5720..5786    -  CDS            lacZα (fragment): LacZα fragment of β-galactosidase; lacZ fragment
   5793..6770    +  promoter       CMV IE94 promoter: enhancer/promoter region of simian cytomegalovirus major immediate early transcription unit IE94
>Addgene plasmid #221719 | pCS2+-FLAG3-hsAgo2 | addgene full sequence | sequence record 449344 | Addgene NGS Result
CGCCATTCTGCCTGGGGACGTCGGAGCAAGCTTGATTTAGGTGACACTATAGAATACAAGCTACTTGTTC
TTTTTGCAGGATCCCAACGACCGAAAACCTGTATTTTCAGGGCGCCATGGACTACAAAGACCATGACGGA
GATTACAAAGACCACGACATCGACTACAAGGATGACGATGACAAGGGAGGATACTCGGGAGCCGGCCCCG
CACTTGCACCTCCTGCGCCGCCGCCCCCCATCCAAGGATATGCCTTCAAGCCTCCACCTAGACCCGACTT
TGGGACCTCCGGGAGAACAATCAAATTACAGGCCAATTTCTTCGAAATGGACATCCCCAAAATTGACATC
TATCATTATGAATTGGATATCAAGCCAGAGAAGTGCCCGAGGAGAGTTAACAGGGAAATCGTGGAACACA
TGGTCCAGCACTTTAAAACACAGATCTTTGGGGATCGGAAGCCCGTGTTTGACGGCAGGAAGAATCTATA
CACAGCCATGCCCCTTCCGATTGGGAGGGACAAGGTGGAGCTGGAGGTCACGCTGCCAGGAGAAGGCAAG
GATCGCATCTTCAAGGTGTCCATCAAGTGGGTGTCCTGCGTGAGCTTGCAGGCGTTACACGATGCACTTT
CAGGGCGGCTGCCTAGCGTCCCTTTTGAGACGATCCAGGCCCTGGACGTGGTCATGAGGCACTTGCCATC
CATGAGGTACACCCCCGTGGGCCGCTCCTTCTTCACCGCGTCCGAAGGCTGCTCTAACCCTCTTGGCGGG
GGCCGAGAAGTGTGGTTTGGCTTCCATCAGTCCGTCCGGCCTTCTCTCTGGAAAATGATGCTGAATATTG
ATGTGTCAGCAACAGCGTTTTACAAGGCACAGCCAGTAATCGAGTTTGTTTGTGAAGTTTTGGATTTTAA
AAGTATTGAAGAACAACAAAAACCTCTGACAGATTCCCAAAGGGTAAAGTTTACCAAAGAAATTAAAGGT
CTAAAGGTGGAGATAACGCACTGTGGGCAGATGAAGAGGAAGTACCGCGTCTGCAATGTGACCCGGCGGC
CCGCCAGTCACCAAACATTCCCGCTGCAGCAGGAGAGCGGGCAGACGGTGGAGTGCACGGTGGCCCAGTA
TTTCAAGGACAGGCACAAGCTTGTTCTGCGCTACCCCCACCTCCCATGTTTACAAGTCGGACAGGAGCAG
AAACACACCTACCTTCCCCTGGAGGTCTGTAACATTGTGGCAGGACAAAGATGTATTAAAAAATTAACGG
ACAATCAGACCTCAACCATGATCAGAGCAACTGCTAGGTCGGCGCCCGATCGGCAAGAAGAGATTAGCAA
ATTGATGCGAAGTGCAAGTTTCAACACAGATCCATACGTCCGTGAATTTGGAATCATGGTCAAAGATGAG
ATGACAGACGTGACTGGGCGGGTGCTGCAGCCGCCCTCCATCCTCTACGGGGGCAGGAATAAAGCTATTG
CGACCCCTGTCCAGGGCGTCTGGGACATGCGGAAC
[405 nt withheld, positions 1506-1910]
AACAACATCCTGCTGCCCCAGGGCAGGCCGCCGGTGTTCCAGCAGCCCGTCATCTTTCTGGGAGCAGACG
TCACTCACCCCCCCGCCGGGGATGGGAAGAAGCCCTCCATTGCCGCCGTGGTGGGCAGCATGGACGCCCA
CCCCAATCGCTACTGCGCCACCGTGCGCGTGCAGCAGCACCGGCAGGAGATCATACAAGACCTGGCCGCC
ATGGTCCGCGAGCTCCTCATCCAGTTCTACAAGTCCACGCGCTTCAAGCCCACCCGCATCATCTTCTACC
GCGACGGTGTCTCTGAAGGCCAGTTCCAGCAGGTTCTCCACCACGAGTTGCTGGCCATCCGTGAGGCCTG
TATCAAGCTAGAAAAAGACTACCAGCCCGGGATCACCTTCATCGTGGTGCAGAAGAGGCACCACACCCGG
CTCTTCTGCACTGACAAGAACGAGCGGGTTGGGAAAAGTGGAAACATTCCAGCAGGCACGACTGTGGACA
CGAAAATCACCCACCCCACCGAGTTCGACTTCTACCTGTGTAGTCACGCTGGCATCCAGGGGACAAGCAG
GCCTTCGCACTATCACGTCCTCTGGGACGACAATCGTTTCTCCTCTGATGAGCTGCAGATCCTAACCTAC
CAGCTGTGTCACACCTACGTGCGCTGCACACGCTCCGTGTCCATCCCAGCGCCAGCATACTACGCTCACC
TGGTGGCCTTCCGGGCCAGGTACCACCTGGTGGATAAGGAACATGACAGTGCTGAAGGAAGCCATACCTC
TGGGCAGAGTAACGGGCGAGACCACCAAGCACTGGCCAAGGCGGTCCAGGTTCACCAAGACACTCTGCGC
ACCATGTACTTTGCTTGATAGGATCGAATCGGACTTTCGAATTCTAGAACTATAGTGAGTCGTATTACGT
AGATCCAGACATGATAAGATACATTGATGAGTTTGGACAAACCACAACTAGAATGCAGTGAAAAAAATGC
TTTATTTGTGAAATTTGTGATGCTATTGCTTTATTTGTAACCATTATAAGCTGCAATAAACAAGTTAACA
ACAACAATTGCATTCATTTTATGTTTCAGGTTCAGGGGGAGGTGTGGGAGGTTTTTTAATTCGCGGCCGC
GGCGCCAATGCATTGGGCCCGGTACCCAGCTTTTGTTCCCTTTAGTGAGGGTTAATTGCGCGCTTGGCGT
AATCATGGTCATAGCTGTTTCCTGTGTGAAATTGTTATCCGCTCACAATTCCACACAACATACGAGCCGG
GAGCATAAAGTGTAAAGCCTGGGGTGCCTAATGAGTGAGCTAACTCACATTAATTGCGTTGCGCTCACTG
CCCGCTTTCCAGTCGGGAAACCTGTCGTGCCAGCTGCATTAATGAATCGGCCAACGCGCGGGGAGAGGCG
GTTTGCGTATTGGGCGCTCTTCCGCTTCCTCGCTCACTGACTCGCTGCGCTCGGTCGTTCGGCTGCGGCG
AGCGGTATCAGCTCACTCAAAGGCGGTAATACGGTTATCCACAGAATCAGGGGATAACGCAGGAAAGAAC
ATGTGAGCAAAAGGCCAGCAAAAGGCCAGGAACCGTAAAAAGGCCGCGTTGCTGGCGTTTTTCCATAGGC
TCCGCCCCCCTGACGAGCATCACAAAAATCGACGCTCAAGTCAGAGGTGGCGAAACCCGACAGGACTATA
AAGATACCAGGCGTTTCCCCCTGGAAGCTCCCTCGTGCGCTCTCCTGTTCCGACCCTGCCGCTTACCGGA
TACCTGTCCGCCTTTCTCCCTTCGGGAAGCGTGGCGCTTTCTCATAGCTCACGCTGTAGGTATCTCAGTT
CGGTGTAGGTCGTTCGCTCCAAGCTGGGCTGTGTGCACGAACCCCCCGTTCAGCCCGACCGCTGCGCCTT
ATCCGGTAACTATCGTCTTGAGTCCAACCCGGTAAGACACGACTTATCGCCACTGGCAGCAGCCACTGGT
AACAGGATTAGCAGAGCGAGGTATGTAGGCGGTGCTACAGAGTTCTTGAAGTGGTGGCCTAACTACGGCT
ACACTAGAAGAACAGTATTTGGTATCTGCGCTCTGCTGAAGCCAGTTACCTTCGGAAAAAGAGTTGGTAG
CTCTTGATCCGGCAAACAAACCACCGCTGGTAGCGGTGGTTTTTTTGTTTGCAAGCAGCAGATTACGCGC
AGAAAAAAAGGATCTCAAGAAGATCCTTTGATCTTTTCTACGGGGTCTGACGCTCAGTGGAACGAAAACT
CACGTTAAGGGATTTTGGTCATGAGATTATCAAAAAGGATCTTCACCTAGATCCTTTTAAATTAAAAATG
AAGTTTTAAATCAATCTAAAGTATATATGAGTAAACTTGGTCTGACAGTTACCAATGCTTAATCAGTGAG
GCACCTATCTCAGCGATCTGTCTATTTCGTTCATCCATAGTTGCCTGACTCCCCGTCGTGTAGATAACTA
CGATACGGGAGGGCTTACCATCTGGCCCCAGTGCTGCAATGATACCGCGAGACCCACGCTCACCGGCTCC
AGATTTATCAGCAATAAACCAGCCAGCCGGAAGGGCCGAGCGCAGAAGTGGTCCTGCAACTTTATCCGCC
TCCATCCAGTCTATTAATTGTTGCCGGGAAGCTAGAGTAAGTAGTTCGCCAGTTAATAGTTTGCGCAACG
TTGTTGCCATTGCTACAGGCATCGTGGTGTCACGCTCGTCGTTTGGTATGGCTTCATTCAGCTCCGGTTC
CCAACGATCAAGGCGAGTTACATGATCCCCCATGTTGTGCAAAAAAGCGGTTAGCTCCTTCGGTCCTCCG
ATCGTTGTCAGAAGTAAGTTGGCCGCAGTGTTATCACTCATGGTTATGGCAGCACTGCATAATTCTCTTA
CTGTCATGCCATCCGTAAGATGCTTTTCTGTGACTGGTGAGTACTCAACCAAGTCATTCTGAGAATAGTG
TATGCGGCGACCGAGTTGCTCTTGCCCGGCGTCAATACGGGATAATACCGCGCCACATAGCAGAACTTTA
AAAGTGCTCATCATTGGAAAACGTTCTTCGGGGCGAAAACTCTCAAGGATCTTACCGCTGTTGAGATCCA
GTTCGATGTAACCCACTCGTGCACCCAACTGATCTTCAGCATCTTTTACTTTCACCAGCGTTTCTGGGTG
AGCAAAAACAGGAAGGCAAAATGCCGCAAAAAAGGGAATAAGGGCGACACGGAAATGTTGAATACTCATA
CTCTTCCTTTTTCAATATTATTGAAGCATTTATCAGGGTTATTGTCTCATGAGCGGATACATATTTGAAT
GTATTTAGAAAAATAAACAAATAGGGGTTCCGCGCACATTTCCCCGAAAAGTGCCACCTAAATTGTAAGC
GTTAATATTTTGTTAAAATTCGCGTTAAATTTTTGTTAAATCAGCTCATTTTTTAACCAATAGGCCGAAA
TCGGCAAAATCCCTTATAAATCAAAAGAATAGACCGAGATAGGGT
[37 nt withheld, positions 5386-5422]
AAAGAACGTGGACTCCAACGTCAAAGG
[49 nt withheld, positions 5450-5498]
T
[91 nt withheld, positions 5500-5590]
G
[124 nt withheld, positions 5592-5715]
CCCATTCGCCATTCAGGCTGCGCAACTGTTGGGAAGGGCGATCGGTGCGGGCCTCTTCGCTATTACGCCA
GTCGACCGCCAATTCAATATGGCGTATATGGACTCATGCCAATTCAATATGGTGGATCTGGACCTGTGCC
AATTCAATATGGCGTATATGGACTCGTGCCAATTCAATATGGTGGATCTGGACCCCAGCCAATTCAATAT
GGCGGACTTGGCACCATGCCAATTCAATATGGCGGACCTGGCACTGTGCCAACTGGGGAGGGGTCTACTT
GGCACGGTGCCAAGTTTGAGGAGGGGTCTTGGCCCTGTGCCAAGTCCGCCATATTGAATTGGCATGGTGC
CAATAATGGCGGCCATATTGGCTATATGCCAGGATCAATATATAGGCAATATCCAATATGGCCCTATGCC
AATATGGCTATTGGCCAGGTTCAATACTATGTATTGGCCCTATGCCATATAGTATTCCATATATGGGTTT
TCCTATTGACGTAGATAGCCCCTCCCAATGGGCGGTCCCATATACCATATATGGGGCTTCCTAATACCGC
CCATAGCCACTCCCCCATTGACGTCAATGGTCTCTATATATGGTCTTTCCTATTGACGTCATATGGGCGG
TCCTATTGACGTATATGGCGCCTCCCCCATTGACGTCAATTACGGTAAATGGCCCGCCTGGCTCAATGCC
CATTGACGTCAATAGGACCACCCACCATTGACGTCAATGGGATGGCTCATTGCCCATTCATATCCGTTCT
CACGCCCCCTATTGACGTCAATGACGGTAAATGGCCCACTTGGCAGTACATCAATATCTATTAATAGTAA
CTTGGCAAGTACATTACTATTGGAAGTACGCCAGGGTACATTGGCAGTACTCCCATTGACGTCAATGGCG
GTAAATGGCCCGCGATGGCTGCCAAGTACATCCCCATTGACGTCAATGGGGAGGGGCAATGACGCAAATG
GGCGTTCCATTGACGTAAATGGGCGGTAGGCGTGCCTAATGGGAGGTCTATATAAGCAATGCTCGTTTAG
GGAAC
